Addgene plasmid #25681: pEBB XIAP W310A Delta RING
Depositing lab: Colin Duckett. Depositing organization: University of Michigan. Publication: Uncoupling of the signaling and caspase-inhibitory properties of X-linked inhibitor of apoptosis. Lewis J, Burstein E, Reffey SB, Bratton SB, Roberts AB, Duckett CS. J Biol Chem. 2004 Mar 5. 279(10):9023-9. 10.1074/jbc.M312891200 PubMed 14701799.
Backbone
  Vector backbone: pEBB
  Backbone manufacturer: Baltimore Lab
  Backbone size w/o insert (bp): 5353
  Vector type: Mammalian Expression
Growth in bacteria
  Bacterial resistance: Ampicillin, 100 μg/mL
  Growth temperature: 37°C
  Growth strain: DH5alpha
  Copy number: High Copy
Gene/Insert
  Gene/Insert name: XIAP (alt name: hILP)
  Species: H. sapiens (human)
  Insert size (bp): 1500
  Mutation: aa 1-449 only W310A
  GenBank ID: HSU32974
  Entrez Gene: XIAP (a.k.a. API3, BIRC4, IAP-3, ILP1, MIHA, XLP2, hIAP-3, hIAP3)
  Cloning method: Restriction Enzyme; 5′ cloning site BamHI (unknown if destroyed); 3′ cloning site NotI (unknown if destroyed)
  Sequencing primers: 5′ EF-1a Forward; 3′ M13_puc_F
Terms and licenses: Academic/Nonprofit Terms; Industry Terms: Not Available to Industry
Depositor comments: Site-directed mutagnesis was performed on pEBB XIAP W310A to introduce a stop codon at AA 449 (AAG to TGA). #723
How to cite: pEBB XIAP W310A Delta RING was a gift from Colin Duckett (Addgene plasmid # 25681 ; http://n2t.net/addgene:25681 ; RRID:Addgene_25681)
