[The description below was written by a language model from this plasmid's Addgene catalogue record.]
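Description:
pEBB XIAP W310A Delta RING is a mammalian expression plasmid built on the pEBB backbone (about 5.35 kb without insert) and carrying a mutant form of human XIAP (X-linked inhibitor of apoptosis, also known as hILP or BIRC4). It is propagated in E. coli as a high-copy plasmid under ampicillin selection. The record does not explicitly name the promoter, but the use of an EF-1α forward sequencing primer at the 5′ end of the insert suggests that expression is driven from an EF-1α promoter. No mammalian selection marker, epitope tag or reporter is listed.

The roughly 1.5 kb insert was cloned between BamHI and NotI sites and combines two changes. A W310A point substitution is present, and the construct was derived from the parental pEBB XIAP W310A plasmid by site-directed mutagenesis that converted a lysine codon to a stop codon at around residue 449. The full-length coding sequence therefore remains in the plasmid, but translation terminates early, giving a protein limited to approximately amino acids 1–449 that lacks the C-terminal RING domain, the region generally associated with XIAP's E3 ubiquitin ligase activity. W310 lies in the third BIR domain, which is generally associated with caspase-9 binding, although the record itself does not state the functional consequence of the substitution. In line with the associated study on uncoupling the signalling and caspase-inhibitory properties of XIAP, this plasmid is suited to transfection experiments in mammalian cells that dissect which domains and residues contribute to each of these activities.
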