>Addgene plasmid #25681 | pEBB XIAP W310A Delta RING | addgene partial sequence | sequence record 31718 | 25681 with hXIAP-fwd (ggcgacactttcctaattgc)
ATTCGAAGTGAATCTGATGCTGTGAGTTCTGATAGGAATTTCCCAAATTCAACAAATCTTCCAAGAAATC
CATCCATGGCAGATTATGAAGCACGGATCTTTACTTTTGGGACATGGATATACTCAGTTAACAAGGAGCA
GCTTGCAAGAGCTGGATTTTATGCTTTAGGTGAAGGTGATAAAGTAAAGTGCTTTCACTGTGGAGGAGGG
CTAACTGATGCGAAGCCCAGTGAAGACCCTTGGGAACAACATGCTAAATGGTATCCAGGGTGCAAATATC
TGTTAGAACAGAAGGGACAAGAATATATAAACAATATTCATTTAACTCATTCACTTGAGGAGTGTCTGGT
AAGAACTACTGAGAAAACACCATCACTAACTAGAAGAATTGATGATACCATCTTCCAAAATCCTATGGTA
CAAGAAGCTATACGAATGGGGTTCAGTTTCAAGGACATTAAGAAAATAATGGAGGAAAAAATTCAGATAT
CTGGGAGCAACTATAAATCACTTGAGGTTCTGGTTGCAGATCTAGTGAATGCTCAGAAAGACAGTATGCC
AGATGAGTCAAGTCAGACTTCATTACAGAAAGAGATTAGTACTGAAGAGCAGCTAAGGCGCCTGCAAGAG
GAGTGACTTTGCAAAATCTCGCCTGCAAGAGGAGTGACTTTGCAAAATCTGTATGGATAGAAATATTGCT
ATCGTTTTTGTTCCTTGTGGACATCTAGTCACTTGTAAACAATGTGCTGAAGCAGTTGACAAGTGTCCCA
TGTGCTA
