>Addgene plasmid #25681 | pEBB XIAP W310A Delta RING | addgene partial sequence | sequence record 31719 | 25681 with EF-1a-F
TCTCTAGAGATCCCTCGACCTCGAGATCCATTGTGCTGGATCCATGACTTTTAACAGTTTTGAAGGATCT
AAAACTTGTGTACCTGCAGACATCAATAAGGAAGAAGAATTTGTAGAAGAGTTTAATAGATTAAAAACTT
TTGCTAATTTTCCAAGTGGTAGTCCTGTTTCAGCATCAACACTGGCACGAGCAGGGTTTCTTTATACTGG
TGAAGGAGATACCGTGCGGTGCTTTAGTTGTCATGCAGCTGTAGATAGATGGCAATATGGAGACTCAGCA
GTTGGAAGACACAGGAAAGTATCCCCAAATTGCAGATTTATCAACGGCTTTTATCTTGAAAATAGTGCCA
CGCAGTCTACAAATTCTGGTATCCAGAATGGTCAGTACAAAGTTGAAAACTATCTGGGAAGCAGAGATCA
TTTTGCCTTAGACAGGCCATCTGAGACACATGCAGACTATCTTTTGAGAACTGGGCAGGTTGTAGATATA
TCAGACACCATATACCCGAGGAACCCTGCCATGTATAGTGAAGAAGCTAGATTAAAGTCCTTTCAGAACT
GGCCAGACTATGCTCACCTAACCCCAAGAGAGTTAGCAAGTGCTGGACTCTACTACACAGGTATTGGTGA
CCAAGTGCAGTGCTTTTGTTGTGGTGGAAAACTGAAAAATTGGGAACCTTGTGATCGTGCCTGGTCAGAA
CACAGGCGACACTTTCCTAATTGCTTCTTTGTTTTGGGCCGGAATCTTAATATTCGAAGTGAATCTGATG
CTGTGAGTTCTGATAGGAATTTCCCAAATTCAACAAATCTTCCAAGAAATCCATCCATGGCAGATTATGA
AGCACGGATCTTTACTTTTGGGACATGGATATACTCAGTTAACAAGGAGCAG
